>Addgene plasmid #26210 | pSUPER TBK1 | addgene partial sequence | sequence record 33571 | 26210 with lac_promoter
CGGATACATTTCACACAGGAAACAGCTATGACCATGATTACGCCAAGCTCGAAATTAACCCTCACTAAAG
GGAACAAAAGCTGGTACCGGGCCCCCCCTCGAGGTCGACGGTATCGATAAGCTTTTCCAAAAAGACAGAA
GTTGTGATCACATCTCTTGAATGTGATCACAACTTCTGTCGGGGATCTGTGGTCTCATACAGAACTTATA
AGATTCCCAAATCCAAAGACATTTCACGTTTATGGTGATTTCCCAGAACACATAGCGACATGCAAATATT
GCAGGGCGCCACTCCCCTGTCCCTCACAGCCATCTTCCTGCCAGGGCGCACGCGCGCTGGGTGTTCCCGC
CTAGTGACACTGGGCCCGCGATTCCTTGGAGCGGGTTGATGACGTCAGCGTTCGAATTCCTGCAGCCCGG
GGGATCCACTAGTTCTAGAGCGGCCGCCACCGCGGTGGAGCTCCAATTCGCCCTATAGTGAGTCGTATTA
CAATTCACTGGCCGTCGTTTTACAACGTCGTGACTGGGAAAACCCTGGCGTTACCCAACTTAATCGCCTT
GCAGCACATCCCCCTTTCGCCAGCTGGCGTAATAGCGAAGAGGCCCGCACCGATCGCCCTTCCCAACAGT
TGCGCAGCCTGAATGGCGAATGGG
[125 nt withheld, positions 655-779]
C
[91 nt withheld, positions 781-871]
AGGGTGATGGTTCACGTAGTGGGCCA
