[The description below was written by a language model from this plasmid's Addgene catalogue record.]
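Description:
pSUPER TBK1 is an RNA interference plasmid built on the 3,176 bp pSUPER backbone and designed to knock down human TBK1 (TANK-binding kinase 1, also known as NAK or T2K) in mammalian cells. It is propagated in E. coli under ampicillin selection. The record does not state its copy number, gives no feature table, and lists no mammalian selection marker, so the catalogue fields support only its use as a transfected shRNA expression plasmid.

The payload is a short hairpin cassette based on a 19-nucleotide target sequence from human TBK1, cloned by restriction digestion between the BglII and HindIII sites of the vector. Whether those sites survive cloning is not recorded. The promoter is not named in the record, but pSUPER vectors generally use the RNA polymerase III H1 promoter to transcribe an oligonucleotide insert carrying the target sequence in sense and antisense orientation, separated by a short loop and followed by a run of thymidines as terminator. The transcript folds into a hairpin that the cellular RNAi machinery processes into an siRNA directed against the target mRNA. The listed insert size of 19 bp refers to the targeting sequence rather than the full hairpin oligonucleotide.

The associated publication concerns the roles of IKKepsilon and TBK1 as components of the IRF3 signalling pathway. This indicates that the construct is used to deplete endogenous TBK1 and test its requirement in IRF3 activation and related innate immune signalling.
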