Addgene plasmid #26210: pSUPER TBK1
Depositing lab: Tom Maniatis. Depositing organization: Harvard University. Publication: IKKepsilon and TBK1 are essential components of the IRF3 signaling pathway. Fitzgerald KA, McWhirter SM, Faia KL, Rowe DC, Latz E, Golenbock DT, Coyle AJ, Liao SM, Maniatis T. Nat Immunol. 2003 May;4(5):491-6. 10.1038/ni921 PubMed 12692549.
Backbone
  Vector backbone: pSUPER
  Backbone size w/o insert (bp): 3176
  Vector type: RNAi
Growth in bacteria
  Bacterial resistance: Ampicillin, 100 μg/mL
  Growth temperature: 37°C
  Growth strain: DH5alpha
  Copy number: Unknown
Gene/Insert
  Gene/Insert name: pSUPER TBK1
  gRNA/shRNA sequence: GACAGAAGTTGTGATCACA
  Species: H. sapiens (human)
  Insert size (bp): 19
  Entrez Gene: TBK1 (a.k.a. FTDALS4, IIAE8, NAK, T2K)
  Cloning method: Restriction Enzyme; 5′ cloning site BglII (unknown if destroyed); 3′ cloning site HindIII (unknown if destroyed)
  Sequencing primers: 5′ T7
Terms and licenses: Academic/Nonprofit Terms; Industry Terms: Not Available to Industry
How to cite: pSUPER TBK1 was a gift from Tom Maniatis (Addgene plasmid # 26210 ; http://n2t.net/addgene:26210 ; RRID:Addgene_26210)
